Addgene plasmid #36950: FLAG-EglN2-pLenti6
Depositing lab: William Kaelin. Depositing organization: Dana-Farber Cancer Institute. Publication: Transformation by the (R)-enantiomer of 2-hydroxyglutarate linked to EGLN activation. Koivunen P, Lee S, Duncan CG, Lopez G, Lu G, Ramkissoon S, Losman JA, Joensuu P, Bergmann U, Gross S, Travins J, Weiss S, Looper R, Ligon KL, Verhaak RG, Yan H, Kaelin WG Jr. Nature. 2012 Feb 15;483(7390):484-8. doi: 10.1038/nature10898. PubMed 22343896.
Backbone
  Vector backbone: pLenti6
  Backbone manufacturer: Invitrogen
  Backbone size w/o insert (bp): 6886
  Total vector size (bp): 8122
  Modifications to backbone: the plenti6-V5 GW LacZ backbone of Invitrogen was modified to delete the original lacz ORF as well as attR sites and V5-tag and replaced with the Flag-ORF
  Vector type: Mammalian Expression, Lentiviral
  Selectable markers: Blasticidin
Growth in bacteria
  Bacterial resistance: Ampicillin, 100 μg/mL
  Growth temperature: 37°C
  Growth strain: Stbl3
  Copy number: High Copy
Gene/Insert
  Gene/Insert name: EglN2
  Species: H. sapiens (human)
  Insert size (bp): 1236
  Mutation: Wildtype
  Entrez Gene: EGLN2 (a.k.a. EIT-6, EIT6, HIF-PH1, HIFPH1, HPH-1, HPH-3, PHD1)
  Promoter: CMV
  Tag / fusion protein: FLAG (N terminal on backbone)
  Cloning method: Restriction Enzyme; 5′ cloning site Xba I (not destroyed); 3′ cloning site EcoR I (not destroyed)
  Sequencing primers: 5′ CMV-forward; 3′ ACACCTGGTTGCTGACTAAT
Terms and licenses: Academic/Nonprofit Terms; Industry Terms: Not Available to Industry
Depositor comments: this plasmid was constructed in the lab of a HHMI-investigator
How to cite: FLAG-EglN2-pLenti6 was a gift from William Kaelin (Addgene plasmid # 36950 ; http://n2t.net/addgene:36950 ; RRID:Addgene_36950)
