[The description below was written by a language model from this plasmid's Addgene catalogue record and pLannotate feature annotations shown in this document.]
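Description:
FLAG-EglN2-pLenti6 is a lentiviral mammalian expression plasmid of about 8.1 kb, built on Invitrogen's pLenti6 backbone. According to the record, the parental pLenti6-V5 Gateway LacZ vector was modified by removing the lacZ reading frame, the att recombination sites and the V5 tag, and substituting a FLAG-tagged open reading frame. The insert is wild-type human EGLN2 (also known as PHD1 or HIF-PH1), a HIF prolyl hydroxylase, cloned between XbaI and EcoRI sites and carrying an N-terminal FLAG epitope. The annotation detects only a short match to a 3xFLAG element, consistent with a single tag. Expression is driven by the CMV immediate-early enhancer and promoter.

The viral portion has the layout of a third-generation, self-inactivating HIV-1 transfer vector. A hybrid RSV promoter/truncated 5' LTR allows Tat-independent production of genomic RNA in packaging cells. It is followed by the Ψ packaging signal with a partial gag sequence and by the Rev response element for nuclear export of the unspliced transcript. A ΔU3 3' LTR silences LTR-driven transcription after integration, and an SV40 polyadenylation signal lies downstream of it. No cPPT or WPRE is annotated. Downstream of EGLN2, an SV40 early promoter and bacterial EM7 promoter drive the blasticidin S deaminase gene, so transduced mammalian cells can be selected with blasticidin. In bacteria the plasmid is maintained through a high-copy ColE1/pUC origin and ampicillin resistance; an f1 origin, an SV40 origin and residual lac and phage promoter elements are also present. The construct is suited to stable expression of epitope-tagged EGLN2 in mammalian cells, and the associated publication concerns EGLN activation by (R)-2-hydroxyglutarate in cell transformation.
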