Features (pLannotate 1.2.2; 29 found; start..end, strand, type, name):
      3..229     +  promoter       RSV promoter: Rous sarcoma virus enhancer/promoter
    230..410     +  LTR            5' LTR (truncated): truncated 5' long terminal repeat (LTR) from HIV-1
    457..582     +  misc_feature   HIV-1 Ψ: packaging signal of human immunodeficiency virus type 1
    566..929     +  CDS            HIV-1 gag (fragment): gag protein from human immunodeficiency virus 1; gag
   1075..1308    +  misc_feature   RRE: The Rev response element (RRE) of HIV-1 allows for Rev-dependent mRNA export from the nucleus to the cytoplasm.
   1685..1785    +  CDS            Rev (fragment): human immunodeficiency virus 1 (HIV-1) Rev protein; rev; enhances nuclear export of unspliced and incompletely spliced viral mRNAs
   1786..1806    -  misc_feature   MCS (fragment): pBluescript multiple cloning site
   1816..2119    +  enhancer       CMV enhancer: human cytomegalovirus immediate early enhancer
   2120..2323    +  promoter       CMV promoter: human cytomegalovirus (CMV) immediate early promoter
   2406..2430    +  CDS            3xFLAG (fragment): three tandem FLAG® epitope tags
   2449..3669    +  CDS            EGLN2: EGLN2_HUMAN - Also known as EIT6 From Homo sapiens (Human).
   3715..4044    +  promoter       SV40 promoter: SV40 enhancer and early promoter
   4092..4139    +  promoter       EM7 promoter: synthetic bacterial promoter&nbsp
   4158..4556    +  CDS            BSD: blasticidin S deaminase; Aspergillus terreus BSD; confers resistance to blasticidin
   4573..4641    +  CDS            nef (fragment): NEF_HV1Z2 - Experimental evidence at protein level: Swiss-Prot protein existence level 1. Extracellular Nef protein targets CD4(+) T-lymphocytes for apoptosis by interacting with CXCR4 surface receptors. From Human immunodeficiency virus type 1 group M subtype D (isolate Z2/CDC-Z34) (HIV-1).
   4643..4876    +  LTR            3' LTR (ΔU3): self-inactivating 3' long terminal repeat (LTR) from HIV-1
   4948..5069    +  polyA_signal   SV40 poly(A) signal: SV40 polyadenylation signal
   5109..5244    +  rep_origin     SV40 ori: SV40 origin of replication
   5265..5283    -  promoter       T7 promoter: promoter for bacteriophage T7 RNA polymerase
   5291..5446    +  CDS            lacZα (fragment): LacZα fragment of β-galactosidase; lacZ fragment
   5451..5879    +  rep_origin     f1 ori (sequence partly withheld): f1 bacteriophage origin of replication; arrow indicates direction of (+) strand synthesis
   5932..6036    +  promoter       AmpR promoter: bla
   6037..6897    +  CDS            AmpR: β-lactamase; bla; confers resistance to ampicillin, carbenicillin, and related antibiotics
   7068..7656    +  rep_origin     ori: high-copy-number ColE1/pMB1/pBR322/pUC origin of replication
   7839..7931    +  CDS            lacI (fragment): lac repressor; lacI; The lac repressor binds to the lac operator to inhibit transcription in E. coli. This inhibition can be relieved by adding lactose or isopropyl-β-D-thiogalactopyranoside (IPTG).
   7944..7965    +  protein_bind   CAP binding site: CAP binding activates transcription in the presence of cAMP. E. coli catabolite activator protein
   7980..8010    +  promoter       lac promoter: promoter for the E. coli lac operon
   8018..8034    +  protein_bind   lac operator: The lac repressor binds to the lac operator to inhibit transcription in E. coli. This inhibition can be relieved by adding lactose or isopropyl-β-D-thiogalactopyranoside (IPTG). lac repressor encoded by lacI
   8079..8097    +  promoter       T3 promoter: promoter for bacteriophage T3 RNA polymerase
>Addgene plasmid #36950 | FLAG-EglN2-pLenti6 | depositor full sequence | sequence record 46257 | FLAG-EglN2-pLenti6 sequence 8122 bps
AATGTAGTCTTATGCAATACTCTTGTAGTCTTGCAACATGGTAACGATGAGTTAGCAACATGCCTTACAA
GGAGAGAAAAAGCACCGTGCATGCCGATTGGTGGAAGTAAGGTGGTACGATCGTGCCTTATTAGGAAGGC
AACAGACGGGTCTGACATGGATTGGACGAACCACTGAATTGCCGCATTGCAGAGATATTGTATTTAAGTG
CCTAGCTCGATACATAAACGGGTCTCTCTGGTTAGACCAGATCTGAGCCTGGGAGCTCTCTGGCTAACTA
GGGAACCCACTGCTTAAGCCTCAATAAAGCTTGCCTTGAGTGCTTCAAGTAGTGTGTGCCCGTCTGTTGT
GTGACTCTGGTAACTAGAGATCCCTCAGACCCTTTTAGTCAGTGTGGAAAATCTCTAGCAGTGGCGCCCG
AACAGGGACTTGAAAGCGAAAGGGAAACCAGAGGAGCTCTCTCGACGCAGGACTCGGCTTGCTGAAGCGC
GCACGGCAAGAGGCGAGGGGCGGCGACTGGTGAGTACGCCAAAAATTTTGACTAGCGGAGGCTAGAAGGA
GAGAGATGGGTGCGAGAGCGTCAGTATTAAGCGGGGGAGAATTAGATCGCGATGGGAAAAAATTCGGTTA
AGGCCAGGGGGAAAGAAAAAATATAAATTAAAACATATAGTATGGGCAAGCAGGGAGCTAGAACGATTCG
CAGTTAATCCTGGCCTGTTAGAAACATCAGAAGGCTGTAGACAAATACTGGGACAGCTACAACCATCCCT
TCAGACAGGATCAGAAGAACTTAGATCATTATATAATACAGTAGCAACCCTCTATTGTGTGCATCAAAGG
ATAGAGATAAAAGACACCAAGGAAGCTTTAGACAAGATAGAGGAAGAGCAAAACAAAAGTAAGACCACCG
CACAGCAAGCGGCCGCTGATCTTCAGACCTGGAGGAGGAGATATGAGGGACAATTGGAGAAGTGAATTAT
ATAAATATAAAGTAGTAAAAATTGAACCATTAGGAGTAGCACCCACCAAGGCAAAGAGAAGAGTGGTGCA
GAGAGAAAAAAGAGCAGTGGGAATAGGAGCTTTGTTCCTTGGGTTCTTGGGAGCAGCAGGAAGCACTATG
GGCGCAGCGTCAATGACGCTGACGGTACAGGCCAGACAATTATTGTCTGGTATAGTGCAGCAGCAGAACA
ATTTGCTGAGGGCTATTGAGGCGCAACAGCATCTGTTGCAACTCACAGTCTGGGGCATCAAGCAGCTCCA
GGCAAGAATCCTGGCTGTGGAAAGATACCTAAAGGATCAACAGCTCCTGGGGATTTGGGGTTGCTCTGGA
AAACTCATTTGCACCACTGCTGTGCCTTGGAATGCTAGTTGGAGTAATAAATCTCTGGAACAGATTTGGA
ATCACACGACCTGGATGGAGTGGGACAGAGAAATTAACAATTACACAAGCTTAATACACTCCTTAATTGA
AGAATCGCAAAACCAGCAAGAAAAGAATGAACAAGAATTATTGGAATTAGATAAATGGGCAAGTTTGTGG
AATTGGTTTAACATAACAAATTGGCTGTGGTATATAAAATTATTCATAATGATAGTAGGAGGCTTGGTAG
GTTTAAGAATAGTTTTTGCTGTACTTTCTATAGTGAATAGAGTTAGGCAGGGATATTCACCATTATCGTT
TCAGACCCACCTCCCAACCCCGAGGGGACCCGACAGGCCCGAAGGAATAGAAGAAGAAGGTGGAGAGAGA
GACAGAGACAGATCCATTCGATTAGTGAACGGATCTCGACGGTATCGATAAGCTTGGGAGTTCCGCGTTA
CATAACTTACGGTAAATGGCCCGCCTGGCTGACCGCCCAACGACCCCCGCCCATTGACGTCAATAATGAC
GTATGTTCCCATAGTAACGCCAATAGGGACTTTCCATTGACGTCAATGGGTGGAGTATTTACGGTAAACT
GCCCACTTGGCAGTACATCAAGTGTATCATATGCCAAGTACGCCCCCTATTGACGTCAATGACGGTAAAT
GGCCCGCCTGGCATTATGCCCAGTACATGACCTTATGGGACTTTCCTACTTGGCAGTACATCTACGTATT
AGTCATCGCTATTACCATGGTGATGCGGTTTTGGCAGTACATCAATGGGCGTGGATAGCGGTTTGACTCA
CGGGGATTTCCAAGTCTCCACCCCATTGACGTCAATGGGAGTTTGTTTTGGCACCAAAATCAACGGGACT
TTCCAAAATGTCGTAACAACTCCGCCCCATTGACGCAAATGGGCGGTAGGCGTGTACGGTGGGAGGTCTA
TATAAGCAGAGCTCGTTTAGTGAACCGTCAGATCGCCTGGAGACGCCATCCACGCTGTTTTGACCTCCAT
AGAAGACACCGACTCTAGCCACCATGGACTACAAAGACGATGACGATAAAGGGCCCTCTAGACTCGACAT
GGACAGCCCGTGCCAGCCGCAGCCCCTAAGTCAGGCTCTCCCTCAGTTACCAGGGTCTTCGTCAGAGCCC
TTGGAGCCTGAGCCTGGCCGGGCCAGGATGGGAGTGGAGAGTTACCTGCCCTGTCCCCTGCTCCCCTCCT
ACCACTGTCCAGGAGTGCCTAGTGAGGCCTCGGCAGGGAGTGGGACCCCCAGAGCCACAGCCACCTCTAC
CACTGCCAGCCCTCTTCGGGACGGTTTTGGCGGGCAGGATGGTGGTGAGCTGCGGCCGCTGCAGAGTGAA
GGCGCTGCAGCGCTGGTCACCAAGGGGTGCCAGCGATTGGCAGCCCAGGGCGCACGGCCTGAGGCCCCCA
AACGGAAATGGGCCGAGGATGGTGGGGATGCCCCTTCACCCAGCAAACGGCCCTGGGCCAGGCAAGAGAA
CCAGGAGGCAGAGCGGGAGGGTGGCATGAGCTGCAGCTGCAGCAGTGGCAGTGGTGAGGCCAGTGCTGGG
CTGATGGAGGAGGCGCTGCCCTCTGCGCCCGAGCGCCTGGCCCTGGACTATATCGTGCCCTGCATGCGGT
ACTACGGCATCTGCGTCAAGGACAGCTTCCTGGGGGCAGCACTGGGCGGTCGCGTGCTGGCCGAGGTGGA
GGCCCTCAAACGGGGTGGGCGCCTGCGAGACGGGCAGCTAGTGAGCCAGAGGGCGATCCCGCCGCGCAGC
ATCCGTGGGGACCAGATTGCCTGGGTGGAAGGCCATGAACCAGGCTGTCGAAGCATTGGTGCCCTCATGG
CCCATGTGGACGCCGTCATCCGCCACTGCGCAGGGCGGCTGGGCAGCTATGTCATCAACGGGCGCACCAA
GGCCATGGTGGCGTGTTACCCAGGCAACGGGCTCGGGTACGTAAGGCACGTTGACAATCCCCACGGCGAT
GGGCGCTGCATCACCTGTATCTATTACCTGAATCAGAACTGGGACGTTAAGGTGCATGGCGGCCTGCTGC
AGATCTTCCCTGAGGGCCGGCCCGTGGTAGCCAACATCGAGCCACTCTTTGACCGGTTGCTCATTTTCTG
GTCTGACCGGCGGAACCCCCACGAGGTGAAGCCAGCCTATGCCACCAGGTACGCCATCACTGTCTGGTAT
TTTGATGCCAAGGAGCGGGCAGCAGCCAAAGACAAGTATCAGCTAGCATCAGGACAGAAAGGTGTCCAAG
TACCTGTATCACAGCCGCCTACGCCCACCTAGGAATTCCGGTTAGTAATGAGTTTGGAATTAATTCTGTG
GAATGTGTGTCAGTTAGGGTGTGGAAAGTCCCCAGGCTCCCCAGCAGGCAGAAGTATGCAAAGCATGCAT
CTCAATTAGTCAGCAACCAGGTGTGGAAAGTCCCCAGGCTCCCCAGCAGGCAGAAGTATGCAAAGCATGC
ATCTCAATTAGTCAGCAACCATAGTCCCGCCCCTAACTCCGCCCATCCCGCCCCTAACTCCGCCCAGTTC
CGCCCATTCTCCGCCCCATGGCTGACTAATTTTTTTTATTTATGCAGAGGCCGAGGCCGCCTCTGCCTCT
GAGCTATTCCAGAAGTAGTGAGGAGGCTTTTTTGGAGGCCTAGGCTTTTGCAAAAAGCTCCCGGGAGCTT
GTATATCCATTTTCGGATCTGATCAGCACGTGTTGACAATTAATCATCGGCATAGTATATCGGCATAGTA
TAATACGACAAGGTGAGGAACTAAACCATGGCCAAGCCTTTGTCTCAAGAAGAATCCACCCTCATTGAAA
GAGCAACGGCTACAATCAACAGCATCCCCATCTCTGAAGACTACAGCGTCGCCAGCGCAGCTCTCTCTAG
CGACGGCCGCATCTTCACTGGTGTCAATGTATATCATTTTACTGGGGGACCTTGTGCAGAACTCGTGGTG
CTGGGCACTGCTGCTGCTGCGGCAGCTGGCAACCTGACTTGTATCGTCGCGATCGGAAATGAGAACAGGG
GCATCTTGAGCCCCTGCGGACGGTGCCGACAGGTGCTTCTCGATCTGCATCCTGGGATCAAAGCCATAGT
GAAGGACAGTGATGGACAGCCGACGGCAGTTGGGATTCGTGAATTGCTGCCCTCTGGTTATGTGTGGGAG
GGCTAAGCACAATTCGAGCTCGGTACCTTTAAGACCAATGACTTACAAGGCAGCTGTAGATCTTAGCCAC
TTTTTAAAAGAAAAGGGGGGACTGGAAGGGCTAATTCACTCCCAACGAAGACAAGATCTGCTTTTTGCTT
GTACTGGGTCTCTCTGGTTAGACCAGATCTGAGCCTGGGAGCTCTCTGGCTAACTAGGGAACCCACTGCT
TAAGCCTCAATAAAGCTTGCCTTGAGTGCTTCAAGTAGTGTGTGCCCGTCTGTTGTGTGACTCTGGTAAC
TAGAGATCCCTCAGACCCTTTTAGTCAGTGTGGAAAATCTCTAGCAGTAGTAGTTCATGTCATCTTATTA
TTCAGTATTTATAACTTGCAAAGAAATGAATATCAGAGAGTGAGAGGAACTTGTTTATTGCAGCTTATAA
TGGTTACAAATAAAGCAATAGCATCACAAATTTCACAAATAAAGCATTTTTTTCACTGCATTCTAGTTGT
GGTTTGTCCAAACTCATCAATGTATCTTATCATGTCTGGCTCTAGCTATCCCGCCCCTAACTCCGCCCAT
CCCGCCCCTAACTCCGCCCAGTTCCGCCCATTCTCCGCCCCATGGCTGACTAATTTTTTTTATTTATGCA
GAGGCCGAGGCCGCCTCGGCCTCTGAGCTATTCCAGAAGTAGTGAGGAGGCTTTTTTGGAGGCCTAGGGA
CGTACCCAATTCGCCCTATAGTGAGTCGTATTACGCGCGCTCACTGGCCGTCGTTTTACAACGTCGTGAC
TGGGAAAACCCTGGCGTTACCCAACTTAATCGCCTTGCAGCACATCCCCCTTTCGCCAGCTGGCGTAATA
GCGAAGAGGCCCGCACCGATCGCCCTTCCCAACAGTTGCGCAGCCTGAATGGCGAATGGG
[124 nt withheld, positions 5451-5574]
C
[91 nt withheld, positions 5576-5666]
A
[49 nt withheld, positions 5668-5716]
CCTTTGACGTTGGAGTCCACGTTCTTT
[37 nt withheld, positions 5744-5780]
ACCCTATCTCGGTCTATTCTTTTGATTTATAAGGGATTTTGCCGATTTCGGCCTATTGGTTAAAAAATGA
GCTGATTTAACAAAAATTTAACGCGAATTTTAACAAAATATTAACGCTTACAATTTAGGTGGCACTTTTC
GGGGAAATGTGCGCGGAACCCCTATTTGTTTATTTTTCTAAATACATTCAAATATGTATCCGCTCATGAG
ACAATAACCCTGATAAATGCTTCAATAATATTGAAAAAGGAAGAGTATGAGTATTCAACATTTCCGTGTC
GCCCTTATTCCCTTTTTTGCGGCATTTTGCCTTCCTGTTTTTGCTCACCCAGAAACGCTGGTGAAAGTAA
AAGATGCTGAAGATCAGTTGGGTGCACGAGTGGGTTACATCGAACTGGATCTCAACAGCGGTAAGATCCT
TGAGAGTTTTCGCCCCGAAGAACGTTTTCCAATGATGAGCACTTTTAAAGTTCTGCTATGTGGCGCGGTA
TTATCCCGTATTGACGCCGGGCAAGAGCAACTCGGTCGCCGCATACACTATTCTCAGAATGACTTGGTTG
AGTACTCACCAGTCACAGAAAAGCATCTTACGGATGGCATGACAGTAAGAGAATTATGCAGTGCTGCCAT
AACCATGAGTGATAACACTGCGGCCAACTTACTTCTGACAACGATCGGAGGACCGAAGGAGCTAACCGCT
TTTTTGCACAACATGGGGGATCATGTAACTCGCCTTGATCGTTGGGAACCGGAGCTGAATGAAGCCATAC
CAAACGACGAGCGTGACACCACGATGCCTGTAGCAATGGCAACAACGTTGCGCAAACTATTAACTGGCGA
ACTACTTACTCTAGCTTCCCGGCAACAATTAATAGACTGGATGGAGGCGGATAAAGTTGCAGGACCACTT
CTGCGCTCGGCCCTTCCGGCTGGCTGGTTTATTGCTGATAAATCTGGAGCCGGTGAGCGTGGGTCTCGCG
GTATCATTGCAGCACTGGGGCCAGATGGTAAGCCCTCCCGTATCGTAGTTATCTACACGACGGGGAGTCA
GGCAACTATGGATGAACGAAATAGACAGATCGCTGAGATAGGTGCCTCACTGATTAAGCATTGGTAACTG
TCAGACCAAGTTTACTCATATATACTTTAGATTGATTTAAAACTTCATTTTTAATTTAAAAGGATCTAGG
TGAAGATCCTTTTTGATAATCTCATGACCAAAATCCCTTAACGTGAGTTTTCGTTCCACTGAGCGTCAGA
CCCCGTAGAAAAGATCAAAGGATCTTCTTGAGATCCTTTTTTTCTGCGCGTAATCTGCTGCTTGCAAACA
AAAAAACCACCGCTACCAGCGGTGGTTTGTTTGCCGGATCAAGAGCTACCAACTCTTTTTCCGAAGGTAA
CTGGCTTCAGCAGAGCGCAGATACCAAATACTGTTCTTCTAGTGTAGCCGTAGTTAGGCCACCACTTCAA
GAACTCTGTAGCACCGCCTACATACCTCGCTCTGCTAATCCTGTTACCAGTGGCTGCTGCCAGTGGCGAT
AAGTCGTGTCTTACCGGGTTGGACTCAAGACGATAGTTACCGGATAAGGCGCAGCGGTCGGGCTGAACGG
GGGGTTCGTGCACACAGCCCAGCTTGGAGCGAACGACCTACACCGAACTGAGATACCTACAGCGTGAGCT
ATGAGAAAGCGCCACGCTTCCCGAAGGGAGAAAGGCGGACAGGTATCCGGTAAGCGGCAGGGTCGGAACA
GGAGAGCGCACGAGGGAGCTTCCAGGGGGAAACGCCTGGTATCTTTATAGTCCTGTCGGGTTTCGCCACC
TCTGACTTGAGCGTCGATTTTTGTGATGCTCGTCAGGGGGGCGGAGCCTATGGAAAAACGCCAGCAACGC
GGCCTTTTTACGGTTCCTGGCCTTTTGCTGGCCTTTTGCTCACATGTTCTTTCCTGCGTTATCCCCTGAT
TCTGTGGATAACCGTATTACCGCCTTTGAGTGAGCTGATACCGCTCGCCGCAGCCGAACGACCGAGCGCA
GCGAGTCAGTGAGCGAGGAAGCGGAAGAGCGCCCAATACGCAAACCGCCTCTCCCCGCGCGTTGGCCGAT
TCATTAATGCAGCTGGCACGACAGGTTTCCCGACTGGAAAGCGGGCAGTGAGCGCAACGCAATTAATGTG
AGTTAGCTCACTCATTAGGCACCCCAGGCTTTACACTTTATGCTTCCGGCTCGTATGTTGTGTGGAATTG
TGAGCGGATAACAATTTCACACAGGAAACAGCTATGACCATGATTACGCCAAGCGCGCAATTAACCCTCA
CTAAAGGGAACAAAAGCTGGAGCTGCAAGCTT
