>Addgene plasmid #36950 | FLAG-EglN2-pLenti6 | addgene partial sequence | sequence record 49355 | LNCX 5'-AGCTCGTTTAGTGAACCGTCAGATC-3'
TTTTGACCTCCATAGAAGACACCGACTCTAGCCACCATGGACTACAAAGACGATGACGATAAAGGGCCCT
CTAGACTCGACATGGACAGCCCGTGCCAGCCGCAGCCCCTAAGTCAGGCTCTCCCTCAGTTACCAGGGTC
TTCGTCAGAGCCCTTGGAGCCTGAGCCTGGCCGGGCCAGGATGGGAGTGGAGAGTTACCTGCCCTGTCCC
CTGCTCCCCTCCTACCACTGTCCAGGAGTGCCTAGTGAGGCCTCGGCAGGGAGTGGGACCCCCAGAGCCA
CAGCCACCTCTACCACTGCCAGCCCTCTTCGGGACGGTTTTGGCGGGCAGGATGGTGGTGAGCTGCGGCC
GCTGCAGAGTGAAGGCGCTGCAGCGCTGGTCACCAAGGGGTGCCAGCGATTGGCAGCCCAGGGCGCACGG
CCTGAGGCCCCCAAACGGAAATGGGCCGAGGATGGTGGGGATGCCCCTTCACCCAGCAAACGGCCCTGGG
CCAGGCAAGAGAACCAGGAGGCAGAGCGGGAGGGTGGCATGAGCTGCAGCTGCAGCAGTGGCAGTGGTGA
GGCCAGTGCTGGGCTGATGGAGGAGGCGCTGCCCTCTGCGCCCGAGCGCCTGGCCCTGGACTATATCGTG
CCCTGCATGCGGTACTACGGCATCTGCGTCAAGGACAGCTTCCTGGGGGCAGCACTGGGCGGTCGCGTGC
TGGCCGAGGT
